>Addgene plasmid #154809 | pGBW-m4258315 | addgene full sequence | sequence record 358357 | Addgene NGS Result
CGTTACATAACTTACGGTAAATGGCCCGCCTGGCTGACCGCCCAACGACCCCCGCCCATTGACGTCAATA
ATGACGTATGTTCCCATAGTAACGCCAATAGGGACTTTCCATTGACGTCAATGGGTGGAGTATTTACGGT
AAACTGCCCACTTGGCAGTACATCAAGTGTATCATATGCCAAGTACGCCCCCTATTGACGTCAATGACGG
TAAATGGCCCGCCTGGCATTATGCCCAGTACATGACCTTATGGGACTTTCCTACTTGGCAGTACATCTAC
GTATTAGTCATCGCTATTACCATGCTGATGCGGTTTTGGCAGTACATCAATGGGCGTGGATAGCGGTTTG
ACTCACGGGGATTTCCAAGTCTCCACCCCATTGACGTCAATGGGAGTTTGTTTTGGCACCAAAATCAACG
GGACTTTCCAAAATGTCGTAACAACTCCGCCCCATTGACGCAAATGGGCGGTAGGCGTGTACGGTGGGAG
GTCTATATAAGCAGAGCTGGTTTAGTGAACCGTCAGATCAGATCTTTGTCGATCCTACCATCCACTCGAC
ACACCCGCCAGCGGCCGCCACCATGATTGAACTTTCATTAATTGACTTCTATTTGTGCTTTTTAGCCTTT
CTGCTATTCCTTGTTTTAATTATGCTTATTATCTTTTGGTTCTCACTTGAACTGCAAGATCATAATGAAA
CTTGTCACGCCGAAAACCTTTACTTTCAGTCGGGGAAACCTATACCCAATCCACTTCTCGGCTTAGATTC
TACCTAAGGATCCGCAGGCCTCTGCTAGCTTGACTGACTGAGATACAGCGTACCTTCAGCTCACAGACAT
GATAAGATACATTGATGAGTTTGGACAAACCACAACTAGAATGCAGTGAAAAAAATGCTTTATTTGTGAA
ATTTGTGATGCTATTGCTTTATTTGTAACCATTATAAGCTGCAATAAACAAGTTAACAACAACAATTGCA
TTCATTTTATGTTTCAGGTTCAGGGGGAGGTGTGGGAGGTTTTTTAAAGCAAGTAAAACCTCTACAAATG
TGGTATTGGCCCATCTCTATCGGTATCGTAGCATAACCCCTTGGGGCCTCTAAACGGGTCTTGAGGGGTT
TTTTGTGCCCCTCGGGCCGGATTGCTATCTACCGGCATTGGCGCAGAAAAAAATGCCTGATGCGACGCTG
CGCGTCTTATACTCCCACATATGCCAGATTCAGCAACGGATACGGCTTCCCCAACTTGCCCACTTCCATA
CGTGTCCTCCTTACCAGAAATTTATCCTTAAGGTCGTCAGCTATCCTGCAGGCGATCTCTCGATTTCGAT
CAAGACATTCCTTTAATGGTCTTTTCTGGACACCACTAGGGGTCAGAAGTAGTTCATCAAACTTTCTTCC
CTCCCTAATCTCATTGGTTACCTTGGGCTATCGAAACTTAATTAACCAGTCAAGTCAGCTACTTGGCGAG
ATCGACTTGTCTGGGTTTCGACTACGCTCAGAATTGCGTCAGTCAAGTTCGATCTGGTCCTTGCTATTGC
ACCCGTTCTCCGATTACGAGTTTCATTTAAATCATGTGAGCAAAAGGCCAGCAAAAGGCCAGGAACCGTA
AAAAGGCCGCGTTGCTGGCGTTTTTCCATAGGCTCCGCCCCCCTGACGAGCATCACAAAAATCGACGCTC
AAGTCAGAGGTGGCGAAACCCGACAGGACTATAAAGATACCAGGCGTTTCCCCCTGGAAGCTCCCTCGTG
CGCTCTCCTGTTCCGACCCTGCCGCTTACCGGATACCTGTCCGCCTTTCTCCCTTCGGGAAGCGTGGCGC
TTTCTCATAGCTCACGCTGTAGGTATCTCAGTTCGGTGTAGGTCGTTCGCTCCAAGCTGGGCTGTGTGCA
CGAACCCCCCGTTCAGCCCGACCGCTGCGCCTTATCCGGTAACTATCGTCTTGAGTCCAACCCGGTAAGA
CACGACTTATCGCCACTGGCAGCAGCCACTGGTAACAGGATTAGCAGAGCGAGGTATGTAGGCGGTGCTA
CAGAGTTCTTGAAGTGGTGGCCTAACTACGGCTACACTAGAAGAACAGTATTTGGTATCTGCGCTCTGCT
GAAGCCAGTTACCTTCGGAAAAAGAGTTGGTAGCTCTTGATCCGGCAAACAAACCACCGCTGGTAGCGGT
GGTTTTTTTGTTTGCAAGCAGCAGATTACGCGCAGAAAAAAAGGATCTCAAGAAGATCCTTTGATCTTTT
CTACGGGGTCTGACGCTCAGTGGAACGAAAACTCACGTTAAGGGATTTTGGTCATGAGATTATCAAAAAG
GATCTTCACCTAGATCCTTTTAAATTAAAAATGAAGTTTTAAATCAATCTAAAGTATATATGAGTAAACT
TGGTCTGACAGTTACCAATGCTTAATCAGTGAGGCACCTATCTCAGCGATCTGTCTATTTCGTTCATCCA
TAGTTGCATTTAAATTTCCGAACTCTCCAAGGCCCTCGTCGGAAAATCTTCAAACCTTTCGTCCGATCCA
TCTTGCAGGCTACCTCTCGAACGAACTATCGCAAGTCTCTTGGCCGGCCTTGCGCCTTGGCTATTGCTTG
GCAGCGCCTATCGCCAGGTATTACTCCAATCCCGAATATCCGAGATCGGGATCACCCGAGAGAAGTTCAA
CCTACATCCTCAATCCCGATCTATCCGAGATCCGAGGAATATCGAAATCGGGGCGCGCCTGGCCTCCGCG
CCGGGTTTTGGCGCCTCCCGCGGGCGCCCCCCTCGTCACGGCGAGCGCTGCCACGTCAGACGAAGGGCGC
AGGAGCGTCCTGATCCTTCCGCCCGGACGCTCAGGACAGCGGCCCGCTGCTCATAAGACTCGGCCTTAGA
ACCCCAGTATCAGCAGAAGGACATTTTAGGACGGGACTTGGGTGACTCTAGGGCACTGGTTTTCTTTCCA
GAGAGCGGAACAGGCGAGGAAAAGTAGTCCCTTCTCGGCGATTCTGCGGAGGGATCTCCGTGGGGCGGTG
AACGCCGATGATTATATAAGGACGCGCCGGGTGTGGCACAGCTAGTTCCGTCGCAGCCGGGATTTGGGTC
GCGGTTCTTGTTTGTGGATCGCTGTGATCGTCACTTGGTGAGTAGCGGGCTGCTGGGCTGGCCGGGGCTT
TCGTGGCCGCCGGGCCGCTCGGTGGGACGGAAGCGTGTGGAGAGACCGCCAAGGGCTGTAGTCTGGGTCC
GCGAGCAAGGTTGCCCTGAACTGGGGGTTGGGGGGAGCGCAGCAAAATGGCGGCTGTTCCCGAGTCTTGA
ATGGAAGACGCTTGTGAGGCGGGCTGTGAGGTCGTTGAAACAAGGTGGGGGGCATGGTGGGCGGCAAGAA
CCCAAGGTCTTGAGCCCTTCGCTAATGCGGGAAAGCTCTTATTCGGGTGAGATGGGCTGGGCACCATCTG
GGGACCCTGACGTGAAGTTTGTCACTGACTGGAGAACTCGGTTTGTCGTCTGTTGCGGGGGCGGCAGTTA
TGGCGGTGCCGTTGGGCAGTGCACCCGTACCTTTGGGAGCGCGCGCCCTCGTCGTGTCGTGACGTCACCC
GTTCTGTTGGCTTATAATGCAGGGTGGGGCCACCAGCCGGTAGGTGTGCGGTAGGCTTTTCTCCGTCGCA
GGACGCAGGGTTCGGGCCTAGGGTAGGCTCTCCTGAATCGACAGGCGCCGGACCTCTGGTGAGGGGAGGG
ATAAGTGAGGCGTCAGTTTCTTTGGTCGGTTTTATGTACCTATCTTCTTAAGTAGCTGAAGCTCCGGTTT
TGAACTATGCGCTCGGGGTTGGCGAGTGTGTTTTGTGAAGTTTTTTAGGCACCTTTTGAAATGTAATCAT
TTGGGTCAATATGTAATTTTCAGTGTTAGACTTGTAAATTGTCCGCTAAATTCTGGCCGTTTTTGGCTTT
TTTGTTAGACAACATGGGTAAAAAGCCTGAACTCACCGCGACGTCTGTCGAGAAGTTTCTGATCGAAAAG
TTCGACAGCGTCTCCGACCTGATGCAGCTCTCGGAGGGCGAAGAATCTCGTGCTTTCAGCTTCGATGTAG
GAGGGCGTGGATATGTCCTGCGGGTAAATAGCTGCGCCGATGGTTTCTACAAAGATCGTTATGTTTATCG
GCACTTTGCATCCGCCGCGCTCCCGATTCCGGAAGTGCTTGACATTGGGGAGTTCAGCGAGAGCCTGACC
TATTGCATCTCCCGCCGTGCACAGGGTGTCACGTTGCAAGACCTGCCTGAAACCGAACTGCCCGCTGTTC
TGCAGCCGGTCGCGGAGGCAATGGATGCCATCGCTGCCGCCGATCTTAGCCAGACGAGCGGGTTCGGCCC
ATTCGGACCGCAAGGAATCGGTCAATACACTACATGGCGTGATTTCATATGCGCGATTGCTGATCCCCAT
GTGTATCACTGGCAAACTGTGATGGACGACACCGTCAGTGCGTCCGTCGCGCAGGCTCTCGATGAGCTGA
TGCTTTGGGCCGAGGACTGCCCCGAAGTCCGGCACCTCGTGCACGCGGATTTCGGCTCCAACAATGTCCT
GACGGACAATGGCCGCATAACAGCGGTCATTGACTGGAGCGAGGCGATGTTCGGGGATTCCCAATACGAG
GTCGCCAACATCTTCTTCTGGAGGCCGTGGTTGGCTTGTATGGAGCAGCAGACGCGCTACTTCGAGCGGA
GGCATCCGGAGCTTGCAGGATCGCCCCGGCTCCGGGCGTATATGCTCCGCATTGGTCTTGACCAACTCTA
TCAGAGCTTGGTTGACGGCAATTTCGATGATGCAGCTTGGGCGCAGGGTCGATGCGACGCAATCGTCCGA
TCCGGAGCCGGGACTGTCGGGCGTACACAAATCGCCCGCAGAAGCGCCGCCGTCTGGACCGATGGCTGTG
TAGAAGTACTCGCCGATAGTGGAAACCGACGCCCCAGCACTCGTCCGAGGGCAAAGGAATAAGCTAGTAT
GTAAGCCTAGTCTTAGATAATAAAATCGCTATCCATCGAAGATGGATGTGTGTTGGTTTTTTGTGTGTGT
AACGCTAGGCGCGCCTGGTGTACCGAGAACGATCCTCTCAGTGCGAGTCTCGACGATCCATATCGTTGCT
TGGCAGTCAGCCAGTCGGAATCCAGCTTGGGACCCAGGAAGTCCAATCGTCAGATATTGTACTCAAGCCT
GGTCACGGCAGCGTACCGATCTGTTTAAACCTAGATATTGATAGTCTGATCGGTCAACGTATAATCGAGT
CCTAGCTTTTGCAAACATCTATCAAGAGACAGGATCAGCAGGAGGCTTTCGCATGAGTATTCAACATTTC
CGTGTCGCCCTTATTCCCTTTTTTGCGGCATTTTGCCTTCCTGTTTTTGCTCACCCAGAAACGCTGGTGA
AAGTAAAAGATGCTGAAGATCAGTTGGGTGCGCGAGTGGGTTACATCGAACTGGATCTCAACAGCGGTAA
GATCCTTGAGAGTTTTCGCCCCGAAGAACGCTTTCCAATGATGAGCACTTTTAAAGTTCTGCTATGTGGC
GCGGTATTATCCCGTATTGACGCCGGGCAAGAGCAACTCGGTCGCCGCATACACTATTCTCAGAATGACT
TGGTTGAGTATTCACCAGTCACAGAAAAGCATCTTACGGATGGCATGACAGTAAGAGAATTATGCAGTGC
TGCCATAACCATGAGTGATAACACTGCGGCCAACTTACTTCTGACAACGATTGGAGGACCGAAGGAGCTA
ACCGCTTTTTTGCACAACATGGGGGATCATGTAACTCGCCTTGATCGTTGGGAACCGGAGCTGAATGAAG
CCATACCAAACGACGAGCGTGACACCACGATGCCTGTAGCAATGGCAACAACCTTGCGTAAACTATTAAC
TGGCGAACTACTTACTCTAGCTTCCCGGCAACAGTTGATAGACTGGATGGAGGCGGATAAAGTTGCAGGA
CCACTTCTGCGCTCGGCCCTTCCGGCTGGCTGGTTTATTGCTGATAAATCTGGAGCCGGTGAGCGTGGGT
CTCGCGGTATCATTGCAGCACTGGGGCCAGATGGTAAGCCCTCCCGTATCGTAGTTATCTACACGACGGG
GAGTCAGGCAACTATGGATGAACGAAATAGACAGATCGCTGAGATAGGTGCCTCACTGATTAAGCATTGG
TAACCGATTCTAGGTGCATTGGCGCAGAAAAAAATGCCTGATGCGACGCTGCGCGTCTTATACTCCCACA
TATGCCAGATTCAGCAACGGATACGGCTTCCCCAACTTGCCCACTTCCATACGTGTCCTCCTTACCAGAA
ATTTATCCTTAAGATCCCGAATCGTTTAAACTCGACTCTGGCTCTATCGAATCTCCGTCGTTTCGAGCTT
ACGCGAACAGCCGTGGCGCTCATTTGCTCGTCGGGCATCGAATCTCGTCAGCTATCGTCAGCTTACCTTT
TTGGCAGCGATCGCGGCTCCCGACATCTTGGACCATTAGCTCCACAGGTATCTTCTTCCCTCTAGTGGTC
ATAACAGCAGCTTCAGCTACCTCTCAATTCAAAAAACCCCTCAAGACCCGTTTAGAGGCCCCAAGGGGTT
ATGCTATCAATCGTTGCGTTACACACACAAAAAACCAACACACATCCATCTTCGATGGATAGCGATTTTA
TTATCTAACTGCTGATCGAGTGTAGCCAGATCTAGTAATCAATTACGGGGTCATTAGTTCATAGCCCATA
TATGGAGTTCCG
Features (pLannotate 1.2.2; 20 found; start..end, strand, type, name):
      1..304     +  enhancer       CMV enhancer: human cytomegalovirus immediate early enhancer
    377..394     -  promoter       CMV promoter (fragment): human cytomegalovirus (CMV) immediate early promoter
    457..508     +  promoter       CMVd2 promoter: truncated human cytomegalovirus (CMV) immediate early promoter that yields moderately reduced expression relative to the full-length promoter
    583..711     +  CDS            NS7B_SARS2: Experimental evidence at protein level: Swiss-Prot protein existence level 1. From Severe acute respiratory syndrome coronavirus 2 (2019-nCoV) (SARS-CoV-2).
    843..964     -  polyA_signal   SV40 poly(A) signal: SV40 polyadenylation signal
    987..1056    -  CDS            large T antigen (fragment): large T antigen from SV40 (simian virus 40)
   1079..1125    +  terminator     T7 terminator: transcription terminator for bacteriophage T7 RNA polymerase
   1155..1291    +  terminator     rrnG terminator: transcription terminator from the E. coli ribosomal RNA rrnG operon (Albrechtsen et al., 1991)
   1336..1407    +  misc_feature   3' β-globin insulator: insulator downstream of the human β-globin locus (Farrell et al., 2002)
   1633..2221    -  rep_origin     ori: high-copy-number ColE1/pMB1/pBR322/pUC origin of replication
   2393..2457    -  CDS            bla(M) (fragment): β-lactamase lacking the signal sequence; bla(M); allows cytosolic expression of β-lactamase
   2721..3930    +  promoter       UbC promoter: human ubiquitin C promoter
   3940..4961    +  CDS            HygR (fragment): hygromycin B phosphotransferase confers resistance to hygromycin
   4989..5037    +  polyA_signal   poly(A) signal: synthetic polyadenylation signal
   5303..6163    +  CDS            AmpR: β-lactamase; bla; confers resistance to ampicillin, carbenicillin, and related antibiotics
   6176..6312    +  terminator     rrnG terminator: transcription terminator from the E. coli ribosomal RNA rrnG operon (Albrechtsen et al., 1991)
   6464..6535    +  misc_feature   5' β-globin insulator: insulator upstream of the human β-globin locus (Farrell et al., 2002)
   6540..6586    -  terminator     T7 terminator: transcription terminator for bacteriophage T7 RNA polymerase
   6604..6652    -  polyA_signal   poly(A) signal: synthetic polyadenylation signal
   6683..6732    +  enhancer       CMV enhancer (fragment): human cytomegalovirus immediate early enhancer
