[The description below was written by a language model from this plasmid's Addgene catalogue record and pLannotate feature annotations shown in this document.]
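Description:
pGBW-m4258315 is a mammalian expression plasmid carrying the wild-type ORF7b accessory protein gene of SARS-CoV-2, built on a pTwist_CMV_Hygro_6 backbone from which an AarI restriction site was removed. It is propagated in E. coli as a high-copy plasmid through a ColE1/pUC-type origin of replication and selected with ampicillin via a full-length β-lactamase (AmpR) gene. A short additional β-lactamase fragment is also annotated near the origin and appears to be a backbone remnant. For selection in mammalian cells, a separate cassette places a hygromycin B phosphotransferase gene under the human ubiquitin C (UbC) promoter, followed by a synthetic polyadenylation signal.

The payload is a small ORF7b coding sequence driven by the human cytomegalovirus immediate early enhancer and promoter and terminated by an SV40 polyadenylation signal. The catalogue entry records a backbone-encoded C-terminal tag consisting of a TEV protease cleavage site followed by a V5 epitope. These elements were not picked up in the automated feature table, although there is unannotated space between the ORF7b coding region and the poly(A) signal where they could lie. Such a tag would allow detection or immunoprecipitation of this very small protein with anti-V5 reagents and removal of the epitope by TEV cleavage. The backbone also contains bacterial transcription terminators (T7 and rrnG), an upstream synthetic poly(A) signal, and 5' and 3' β-globin insulator elements, which help isolate the expression units from read-through transcription and neighbouring regulatory influences. The construct is suited to transient expression of ORF7b in mammalian cells or to deriving hygromycin-resistant stable lines for studying the viral protein.
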