Addgene plasmid #154809: pGBW-m4258315
Purpose: Mammalian expression plasmid for SARS-CoV-2 ORF7b
Depositing lab: Ginkgo Bioworks & Benjie Chen. Depositing organization: Ginkgo Bioworks.
Backbone
  Vector backbone: pTwist_CMV_Hygro_6 with AarI site removed
  Backbone size w/o insert (bp): 6525
  Vector type: Mammalian Expression
  Selectable markers: Hygromycin
Growth in bacteria
  Bacterial resistance: Ampicillin, 100 μg/mL
  Growth temperature: 37°C
  Growth strain: DH5alpha
  Copy number: High Copy
Gene/Insert
  Gene/Insert name: SARS-CoV-2 ORF7b
  Species: Severe acute respiratory syndrome coronavirus 2
  Insert size (bp): 125
  Mutation: wt
  Entrez Gene: ORF7b (a.k.a. GU280_gp08)
  Promoter: CMV
  Tag / fusion protein: Cleavable TEV;V5 (C terminal on backbone)
  Cloning method: Unknown
Resource information
  A portion of this plasmid was derived from a plasmid made by: GinkgoBioworks
Depositor comments: NCBI reference sequence: YP_009725318.1
How to cite: pGBW-m4258315 was a gift from Ginkgo Bioworks & Benjie Chen (Addgene plasmid # 154809 ; http://n2t.net/addgene:154809 ; RRID:Addgene_154809)
